Addgene plasmid #187697: pLenti-Zyxin-E (aa1-138)-EGFP
Purpose: Visualization of Zyxin
Depositing lab: Mary Beckerle. Depositing organization: University of Utah. Publication: Stretch-induced actin remodeling requires targeting of zyxin to stress fibers and recruitment of actin regulators. Hoffman LM, Jensen CC, Chaturvedi A, Yoshigi M, Beckerle MC. Mol Biol Cell. 2012 May;23(10):1846-59. doi: 10.1091/mbc.E11-12-1057. Epub 2012 Mar 28. PubMed 22456508.
Backbone
  Vector backbone: pLenti6.3/V5-DEST
  Backbone manufacturer: Invitrogen
  Vector type: Mammalian Expression, Lentiviral
  Selectable markers: Blasticidin
Growth in bacteria
  Bacterial resistance: Ampicillin, 100 μg/mL
  Growth temperature: 37°C
  Growth strain: NEB Stable
  Copy number: High Copy
Gene/Insert
  Gene/Insert name: Zyxin
  Species: M. musculus (mouse)
  Mutation: aa1-138
  Entrez Gene: Zyx (a.k.a. 9530098H06Rik)
  Promoter: CMV
  Tag / fusion protein: EGFP (C terminal on insert)
  Cloning method: Gateway Cloning
Terms and licenses: Academic/Nonprofit Terms; Industry Terms: Not Available to Industry
How to cite: pLenti-Zyxin-E (aa1-138)-EGFP was a gift from Mary Beckerle (Addgene plasmid # 187697 ; http://n2t.net/addgene:187697 ; RRID:Addgene_187697)
