[The description below was written by a language model from this plasmid's Addgene catalogue record and pLannotate feature annotations shown in this document.]
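Description:
pLenti-Zyxin-E (aa1-138)-EGFP is a third-generation-style, self-inactivating HIV-1 lentiviral expression plasmid built on the pLenti6.3/V5-DEST Gateway destination backbone. In bacteria it is maintained through a high-copy ColE1/pUC origin and selected with ampicillin (β-lactamase); an f1 origin and remnants of a lac/lacZα cloning region are also present in the backbone. The viral transfer cassette begins with an RSV promoter fused to a truncated 5' LTR, which drives production of the genomic RNA in packaging cells. It is followed by the Ψ packaging signal with a partial gag sequence, the Rev response element for Rev-dependent nuclear export, and the cPPT/CTS element. The cassette ends in a ΔU3 3' LTR that inactivates LTR promoter activity after integration.

The payload is an N-terminal fragment of mouse zyxin (Zyx, amino acids 1-138) fused at its C terminus to EGFP and expressed from the CMV enhancer/promoter. The attB1, attB5 and attB2 sites flanking and separating the two coding segments indicate that the fusion was assembled by multi-fragment Gateway recombination, with attB5 forming the junction between zyxin and EGFP. The backbone's V5 tag lies downstream of attB2, separated from EGFP by an antisense T7 promoter and SV40 poly(A) signal, so it does not appear to be part of the fusion. A WPRE follows to enhance transcript expression, and an SV40 promoter/EM7-driven blasticidin S deaminase gene allows blasticidin selection of transduced mammalian cells. The construct is intended for visualising the localisation of this zyxin region in live or fixed cells, in the context of work on how zyxin is targeted to stress fibres and recruits actin regulators during stretch-induced actin remodelling.
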