Features (pLannotate 1.2.2; 36 found; start..end, strand, type, name):
      3..229     +  promoter       RSV promoter: Rous sarcoma virus enhancer/promoter
    230..410     +  LTR            5' LTR (truncated): truncated 5' long terminal repeat (LTR) from HIV-1
    457..582     +  misc_feature   HIV-1 Ψ: packaging signal of human immunodeficiency virus type 1
    566..929     +  CDS            HIV-1 gag (fragment): gag protein from human immunodeficiency virus 1; gag
   1075..1308    +  misc_feature   RRE: The Rev response element (RRE) of HIV-1 allows for Rev-dependent mRNA export from the nucleus to the cytoplasm.
   1685..1785    +  CDS            Rev (fragment): human immunodeficiency virus 1 (HIV-1) Rev protein; rev; enhances nuclear export of unspliced and incompletely spliced viral mRNAs
   1804..1921    +  misc_feature   cPPT/CTS: central polypurine tract and central termination sequence of HIV-1
   1944..2247    +  enhancer       CMV enhancer: human cytomegalovirus immediate early enhancer
   2248..2451    +  promoter       CMV promoter: human cytomegalovirus (CMV) immediate early promoter
   2568..2592    +  protein_bind   attB1: mutant version of attB; recombination site for the Gateway® BP reaction BP Clonase™
   2595..3008    +  CDS            Zyx (fragment): ZYX_MOUSE - Experimental evidence at protein level: Swiss-Prot protein existence level 1. Adhesion plaque protein. Binds alpha-actinin and the CRP protein. Important for targeting TES and ENA/VASP family members to focal adhesions and for the formation of actin-rich structures. May be a component of a signal transduction pathway that mediates adhesion- stimulated changes in gene expression (By similarity). From Mus musculus (Mouse).
   3010..3030    +  protein_bind   attB5: mutant version of attB; core recombination site for the Gateway® BP reaction BP Clonase™
   3033..3749    +  CDS            EGFP: EGFP is a basic (constitutively fluorescent) green fluorescent protein published in 1996, derived from Aequorea victoria. It is reported to be a rapidly-maturing weak dimer with moderate acid sensitivity.
   3803..3821    -  promoter       T7 promoter: promoter for bacteriophage T7 RNA polymerase
   3826..3960    -  polyA_signal   SV40 poly(A) signal: SV40 polyadenylation signal
   4023..4047    -  protein_bind   attB2: mutant version of attB; recombination site for the Gateway® BP reaction BP Clonase™
   4100..4141    +  CDS            V5 tag: epitope tag from simian virus 5
   4165..4753    +  misc_feature   WPRE: woodchuck hepatitis virus posttranscriptional regulatory element
   4768..5084    +  promoter       SV40 promoter: SV40 enhancer and early promoter
   5132..5179    +  promoter       EM7 promoter: synthetic bacterial promoter&nbsp
   5198..5596    +  CDS            BSD: blasticidin S deaminase; Aspergillus terreus BSD; confers resistance to blasticidin
   5613..5681    +  CDS            nef (fragment): NEF_HV1Z2 - Experimental evidence at protein level: Swiss-Prot protein existence level 1. Extracellular Nef protein targets CD4(+) T-lymphocytes for apoptosis by interacting with CXCR4 surface receptors. From Human immunodeficiency virus type 1 group M subtype D (isolate Z2/CDC-Z34) (HIV-1).
   5683..5916    +  LTR            3' LTR (ΔU3): self-inactivating 3' long terminal repeat (LTR) from HIV-1
   5988..6109    +  polyA_signal   SV40 poly(A) signal: SV40 polyadenylation signal
   6149..6284    +  rep_origin     SV40 ori: SV40 origin of replication
   6305..6323    -  promoter       T7 promoter: promoter for bacteriophage T7 RNA polymerase
   6331..6486    +  CDS            lacZα (fragment): LacZα fragment of β-galactosidase; lacZ fragment
   6491..6919    +  rep_origin     f1 ori (sequence partly withheld): f1 bacteriophage origin of replication; arrow indicates direction of (+) strand synthesis
   6972..7076    +  promoter       AmpR promoter: bla
   7077..7937    +  CDS            AmpR: β-lactamase; bla; confers resistance to ampicillin, carbenicillin, and related antibiotics
   8108..8696    +  rep_origin     ori: high-copy-number ColE1/pMB1/pBR322/pUC origin of replication
   8879..8971    +  CDS            lacI (fragment): lac repressor; lacI; The lac repressor binds to the lac operator to inhibit transcription in E. coli. This inhibition can be relieved by adding lactose or isopropyl-β-D-thiogalactopyranoside (IPTG).
   8984..9005    +  protein_bind   CAP binding site: CAP binding activates transcription in the presence of cAMP. E. coli catabolite activator protein
   9020..9050    +  promoter       lac promoter: promoter for the E. coli lac operon
   9058..9074    +  protein_bind   lac operator: The lac repressor binds to the lac operator to inhibit transcription in E. coli. This inhibition can be relieved by adding lactose or isopropyl-β-D-thiogalactopyranoside (IPTG). lac repressor encoded by lacI
   9119..9137    +  promoter       T3 promoter: promoter for bacteriophage T3 RNA polymerase
>Addgene plasmid #187697 | pLenti-Zyxin-E (aa1-138)-EGFP | addgene full sequence | sequence record 371949 | Addgene NGS Result
AATGTAGTCTTATGCAATACTCTTGTAGTCTTGCAACATGGTAACGATGAGTTAGCAACATGCCTTACAA
GGAGAGAAAAAGCACCGTGCATGCCGATTGGTGGAAGTAAGGTGGTACGATCGTGCCTTATTAGGAAGGC
AACAGACGGGTCTGACATGGATTGGACGAACCACTGAATTGCCGCATTGCAGAGATATTGTATTTAAGTG
CCTAGCTCGATACATAAACGGGTCTCTCTGGTTAGACCAGATCTGAGCCTGGGAGCTCTCTGGCTAACTA
GGGAACCCACTGCTTAAGCCTCAATAAAGCTTGCCTTGAGTGCTTCAAGTAGTGTGTGCCCGTCTGTTGT
GTGACTCTGGTAACTAGAGATCCCTCAGACCCTTTTAGTCAGTGTGGAAAATCTCTAGCAGTGGCGCCCG
AACAGGGACTTGAAAGCGAAAGGGAAACCAGAGGAGCTCTCTCGACGCAGGACTCGGCTTGCTGAAGCGC
GCACGGCAAGAGGCGAGGGGCGGCGACTGGTGAGTACGCCAAAAATTTTGACTAGCGGAGGCTAGAAGGA
GAGAGATGGGTGCGAGAGCGTCAGTATTAAGCGGGGGAGAATTAGATCGCGATGGGAAAAAATTCGGTTA
AGGCCAGGGGGAAAGAAAAAATATAAATTAAAACATATAGTATGGGCAAGCAGGGAGCTAGAACGATTCG
CAGTTAATCCTGGCCTGTTAGAAACATCAGAAGGCTGTAGACAAATACTGGGACAGCTACAACCATCCCT
TCAGACAGGATCAGAAGAACTTAGATCATTATATAATACAGTAGCAACCCTCTATTGTGTGCATCAAAGG
ATAGAGATAAAAGACACCAAGGAAGCTTTAGACAAGATAGAGGAAGAGCAAAACAAAAGTAAGACCACCG
CACAGCAAGCGGCCGCTGATCTTCAGACCTGGAGGAGGAGATATGAGGGACAATTGGAGAAGTGAATTAT
ATAAATATAAAGTAGTAAAAATTGAACCATTAGGAGTAGCACCCACCAAGGCAAAGAGAAGAGTGGTGCA
GAGAGAAAAAAGAGCAGTGGGAATAGGAGCTTTGTTCCTTGGGTTCTTGGGAGCAGCAGGAAGCACTATG
GGCGCAGCGTCAATGACGCTGACGGTACAGGCCAGACAATTATTGTCTGGTATAGTGCAGCAGCAGAACA
ATTTGCTGAGGGCTATTGAGGCGCAACAGCATCTGTTGCAACTCACAGTCTGGGGCATCAAGCAGCTCCA
GGCAAGAATCCTGGCTGTGGAAAGATACCTAAAGGATCAACAGCTCCTGGGGATTTGGGGTTGCTCTGGA
AAACTCATTTGCACCACTGCTGTGCCTTGGAATGCTAGTTGGAGTAATAAATCTCTGGAACAGATTTGGA
ATCACACGACCTGGATGGAGTGGGACAGAGAAATTAACAATTACACAAGCTTAATACACTCCTTAATTGA
AGAATCGCAAAACCAGCAAGAAAAGAATGAACAAGAATTATTGGAATTAGATAAATGGGCAAGTTTGTGG
AATTGGTTTAACATAACAAATTGGCTGTGGTATATAAAATTATTCATAATGATAGTAGGAGGCTTGGTAG
GTTTAAGAATAGTTTTTGCTGTACTTTCTATAGTGAATAGAGTTAGGCAGGGATATTCACCATTATCGTT
TCAGACCCACCTCCCAACCCCGAGGGGACCCGACAGGCCCGAAGGAATAGAAGAAGAAGGTGGAGAGAGA
GACAGAGACAGATCCATTCGATTAGTGAACGGATCTCGACGGTATCGGTTAACTTTTAAAAGAAAAGGGG
GGATTGGGGGGTACAGTGCAGGGGAAAGAATAGTAGACATAATAGCAACAGACATACAAACTAAAGAATT
ACAAAAACAAATTACAAAAATTCAAAATTTTATCGATAAGCTTGGGAGTTCCGCGTTACATAACTTACGG
TAAATGGCCCGCCTGGCTGACCGCCCAACGACCCCCGCCCATTGACGTCAATAATGACGTATGTTCCCAT
AGTAACGCCAATAGGGACTTTCCATTGACGTCAATGGGTGGAGTATTTACGGTAAACTGCCCACTTGGCA
GTACATCAAGTGTATCATATGCCAAGTACGCCCCCTATTGACGTCAATGACGGTAAATGGCCCGCCTGGC
ATTATGCCCAGTACATGACCTTATGGGACTTTCCTACTTGGCAGTACATCTACGTATTAGTCATCGCTAT
TACCATGGTGATGCGGTTTTGGCAGTACATCAATGGGCGTGGATAGCGGTTTGACTCACGGGGATTTCCA
AGTCTCCACCCCATTGACGTCAATGGGAGTTTGTTTTGGCACCAAAATCAACGGGACTTTCCAAAATGTC
GTAACAACTCCGCCCCATTGACGCAAATGGGCGGTAGGCGTGTACGGTGGGAGGTCTATATAAGCAGAGC
TCGTTTAGTGAACCGTCAGATCGCCTGGAGACGCCATCCACGCTGTTTTGACCTCCATAGAAGACACCGA
CTCTAGAGGATCCACTAGTCCAGTGTGGTGGAATTCTGCAGATATCAACAAGTTTGTACAAAAAAGCAGG
CTTAATGGCGGCCCCCCGCCCGCCTCCCGCGATCTCCGTCTCCGTCTCGGCCCCCGCGTTTTACGCCCCG
CAGAAGAAGTTCGCCCCGGTTGTGGCCCCAAAGCCCAAAGTGAATCCTTTCCGGCCTGGGGACAGCGAGC
CTCCTGTAGCAGCCGGGGCCCAAAGAGCGCAGATGGGTCGGGTGGGCGAGATCCCACCACCACCCCCGGA
AGACTTTCCTTTGCCCCCTCCTCCCCTTATTGGGGAGGGCGACGACTCAGAGGGTGCCCTGGGAGGTGCC
TTCCCACCTCCACCTCCCCCGATGATCGAGGAACCATTCCCCCCTGCTCCTCTGGAGGAGGACATCTTCC
CCTCCCCTCCACCTCCACTGGAGGAGGAGGGAGGGCCTGAGGCCCCTACCCAGCTCCCACCGCAGCCCAC
AACTTTGTATACAAAAGTTGTGATGGTGAGCAAGGGCGAGGAGCTGTTCACCGGGGTGGTGCCCATCCTG
GTCGAGCTGGACGGCGACGTAAACGGCCACAAGTTCAGCGTGTCCGGCGAGGGCGAGGGCGATGCCACCT
ACGGCAAGCTGACCCTGAAGTTCATCTGCACCACCGGCAAGCTGCCCGTGCCCTGGCCCACCCTCGTGAC
CACCCTGACCTACGGCGTGCAGTGCTTCAGCCGCTACCCCGACCACATGAAGCAGCACGACTTCTTCAAG
TCCGCCATGCCCGAAGGCTACGTCCAGGAGCGCACCATCTTCTTCAAGGACGACGGCAACTACAAGACCC
GCGCCGAGGTGAAGTTCGAGGGCGACACCCTGGTGAACCGCATCGAGCTGAAGGGCATCGACTTCAAGGA
GGACGGCAACATCCTGGGGCACAAGCTGGAGTACAACTACAACAGCCACAACGTCTATATCATGGCCGAC
AAGCAGAAGAACGGCATCAAGGTGAACTTCAAGATCCGCCACAACATCGAGGACGGCAGCGTGCAGCTCG
CCGACCACTACCAGCAGAACACCCCCATCGGCGACGGCCCCGTGCTGCTGCCCGACAACCACTACCTGAG
CACCCAGTCCGCCCTGAGCAAAGACCCCAACGAGAAGCGCGATCACATGGTCCTGCTGGAGTTCGTGACC
GCCGCCGGGATCACTCTCGGCATGGACGAGCTGTACAAGGGCGGTGGAAGATCTGGGAATTCAAGGCCTC
TCGAGCCTCTAGATTCTGCAGCCCTATAGTGAGTCGTATTACGTAGATCCAGACATGATAAGATACATTG
ATGAGTTTGGACAAACCACAACTAGAATGCAGTGAAAAAAATGCTTTATTTGTGAAATTTGTGATGCTAT
TGCTTTATTTGTAACCATTATAAGCTGCAATAAACAAGTTAACAACAACAATTGCATTCATTTTATGTTT
CAGGTTCAGGGGGAGGTGTGGGAGGTTTTTTTACCCAGCTTTCTTGTACAAAGTGGTTGATATCCAGCAC
AGTGGCGGCCGCTCGAGTCTAGAGGGCCCGCGGTTCGAAGGTAAGCCTATCCCTAACCCTCTCCTCGGTC
TCGATTCTACGCGTACCGGTTAGTAATGATCGACAATCAACCTCTGGATTACAAAATTTGTGAAAGATTG
ACTGGTATTCTTAACTATGTTGCTCCTTTTACGCTATGTGGATACGCTGCTTTAATGCCTTTGTATCATG
CTATTGCTTCCCGTATGGCTTTCATTTTCTCCTCCTTGTATAAATCCTGGTTGCTGTCTCTTTATGAGGA
GTTGTGGCCCGTTGTCAGGCAACGTGGCGTGGTGTGCACTGTGTTTGCTGACGCAACCCCCACTGGTTGG
GGCATTGCCACCACCTGTCAGCTCCTTTCCGGGACTTTCGCTTTCCCCCTCCCTATTGCCACGGCGGAAC
TCATCGCCGCCTGCCTTGCCCGCTGCTGGACAGGGGCTCGGCTGTTGGGCACTGACAATTCCGTGGTGTT
GTCGGGGAAGCTGACGTCCTTTCCATGGCTGCTCGCCTGTGTTGCCACCTGGATTCTGCGCGGGACGTCC
TTCTGCTACGTCCCTTCGGCCCTCAATCCAGCGGACCTTCCTTCCCGCGGCCTGCTGCCGGCTCTGCGGC
CTCTTCCGCGTCTTCGCCTTCGCCCTCAGACGAGTCGGATCTCCCTTTGGGCCGCCTCCCCGCCTGGCGA
TGGTACCGGTGTGGAAAGTCCCCAGGCTCCCCAGCAGGCAGAAGTATGCAAAGCATGCATCTCAATTAGT
CAGCAACCAGGTGTGGAAAGTCCCCAGGCTCCCCAGCAGGCAGAAGTATGCAAAGCATGCATCTCAATTA
GTCAGCAACCATAGTCCCGCCCCTAACTCCGCCCATCCCGCCCCTAACTCCGCCCAGTTCCGCCCATTCT
CCGCCCCATGGCTGACTAATTTTTTTTATTTATGCAGAGGCCGAGGCCGCCTCTGCCTCTGAGCTATTCC
AGAAGTAGTGAGGAGGCTTTTTTGGAGGCCTAGGCTTTTGCAAAAAGCTCCCGGGAGCTTGTATATCCAT
TTTCGGATCTGATCAGCACGTGTTGACAATTAATCATCGGCATAGTATATCGGCATAGTATAATACGACA
AGGTGAGGAACTAAACCATGGCCAAGCCTTTGTCTCAAGAAGAATCCACCCTCATTGAAAGAGCAACGGC
TACAATCAACAGCATCCCCATCTCTGAAGACTACAGCGTCGCCAGCGCAGCTCTCTCTAGCGACGGCCGC
ATCTTCACTGGTGTCAATGTATATCATTTTACTGGGGGACCTTGTGCAGAACTCGTGGTGCTGGGCACTG
CTGCTGCTGCGGCAGCTGGCAACCTGACTTGTATCGTCGCGATCGGAAATGAGAACAGGGGCATCTTGAG
CCCCTGCGGACGGTGCCGACAGGTGCTTCTCGATCTGCATCCTGGGATCAAAGCCATAGTGAAGGACAGT
GATGGACAGCCGACGGCAGTTGGGATTCGTGAATTGCTGCCCTCTGGTTATGTGTGGGAGGGCTAAGCAC
AATTCGAGCTCGGTACCTTTAAGACCAATGACTTACAAGGCAGCTGTAGATCTTAGCCACTTTTTAAAAG
AAAAGGGGGGACTGGAAGGGCTAATTCACTCCCAACGAAGACAAGATCTGCTTTTTGCTTGTACTGGGTC
TCTCTGGTTAGACCAGATCTGAGCCTGGGAGCTCTCTGGCTAACTAGGGAACCCACTGCTTAAGCCTCAA
TAAAGCTTGCCTTGAGTGCTTCAAGTAGTGTGTGCCCGTCTGTTGTGTGACTCTGGTAACTAGAGATCCC
TCAGACCCTTTTAGTCAGTGTGGAAAATCTCTAGCAGTAGTAGTTCATGTCATCTTATTATTCAGTATTT
ATAACTTGCAAAGAAATGAATATCAGAGAGTGAGAGGAACTTGTTTATTGCAGCTTATAATGGTTACAAA
TAAAGCAATAGCATCACAAATTTCACAAATAAAGCATTTTTTTCACTGCATTCTAGTTGTGGTTTGTCCA
AACTCATCAATGTATCTTATCATGTCTGGCTCTAGCTATCCCGCCCCTAACTCCGCCCATCCCGCCCCTA
ACTCCGCCCAGTTCCGCCCATTCTCCGCCCCATGGCTGACTAATTTTTTTTATTTATGCAGAGGCCGAGG
CCGCCTCGGCCTCTGAGCTATTCCAGAAGTAGTGAGGAGGCTTTTTTGGAGGCCTAGGGACGTACCCAAT
TCGCCCTATAGTGAGTCGTATTACGCGCGCTCACTGGCCGTCGTTTTACAACGTCGTGACTGGGAAAACC
CTGGCGTTACCCAACTTAATCGCCTTGCAGCACATCCCCCTTTCGCCAGCTGGCGTAATAGCGAAGAGGC
CCGCACCGATCGCCCTTCCCAACAGTTGCGCAGCCTGAATGGCGAATGGG
[124 nt withheld, positions 6491-6614]
C
[91 nt withheld, positions 6616-6706]
A
[49 nt withheld, positions 6708-6756]
CCTTTGACGTTGGAGTCCACGTTCTTT
[37 nt withheld, positions 6784-6820]
ACCCTATCTCGGTCTATTCTTTTGATTTATAAGGGATTTTGCCGATTTCGGCCTATTGGTTAAAAAATGA
GCTGATTTAACAAAAATTTAACGCGAATTTTAACAAAATATTAACGCTTACAATTTAGGTGGCACTTTTC
GGGGAAATGTGCGCGGAACCCCTATTTGTTTATTTTTCTAAATACATTCAAATATGTATCCGCTCATGAG
ACAATAACCCTGATAAATGCTTCAATAATATTGAAAAAGGAAGAGTATGAGTATTCAACATTTCCGTGTC
GCCCTTATTCCCTTTTTTGCGGCATTTTGCCTTCCTGTTTTTGCTCACCCAGAAACGCTGGTGAAAGTAA
AAGATGCTGAAGATCAGTTGGGTGCACGAGTGGGTTACATCGAACTGGATCTCAACAGCGGTAAGATCCT
TGAGAGTTTTCGCCCCGAAGAACGTTTTCCAATGATGAGCACTTTTAAAGTTCTGCTATGTGGCGCGGTA
TTATCCCGTATTGACGCCGGGCAAGAGCAACTCGGTCGCCGCATACACTATTCTCAGAATGACTTGGTTG
AGTACTCACCAGTCACAGAAAAGCATCTTACGGATGGCATGACAGTAAGAGAATTATGCAGTGCTGCCAT
AACCATGAGTGATAACACTGCGGCCAACTTACTTCTGACAACGATCGGAGGACCGAAGGAGCTAACCGCT
TTTTTGCACAACATGGGGGATCATGTAACTCGCCTTGATCGTTGGGAACCGGAGCTGAATGAAGCCATAC
CAAACGACGAGCGTGACACCACGATGCCTGTAGCAATGGCAACAACGTTGCGCAAACTATTAACTGGCGA
ACTACTTACTCTAGCTTCCCGGCAACAATTAATAGACTGGATGGAGGCGGATAAAGTTGCAGGACCACTT
CTGCGCTCGGCCCTTCCGGCTGGCTGGTTTATTGCTGATAAATCTGGAGCCGGTGAGCGTGGGTCTCGCG
GTATCATTGCAGCACTGGGGCCAGATGGTAAGCCCTCCCGTATCGTAGTTATCTACACGACGGGGAGTCA
GGCAACTATGGATGAACGAAATAGACAGATCGCTGAGATAGGTGCCTCACTGATTAAGCATTGGTAACTG
TCAGACCAAGTTTACTCATATATACTTTAGATTGATTTAAAACTTCATTTTTAATTTAAAAGGATCTAGG
TGAAGATCCTTTTTGATAATCTCATGACCAAAATCCCTTAACGTGAGTTTTCGTTCCACTGAGCGTCAGA
CCCCGTAGAAAAGATCAAAGGATCTTCTTGAGATCCTTTTTTTCTGCGCGTAATCTGCTGCTTGCAAACA
AAAAAACCACCGCTACCAGCGGTGGTTTGTTTGCCGGATCAAGAGCTACCAACTCTTTTTCCGAAGGTAA
CTGGCTTCAGCAGAGCGCAGATACCAAATACTGTTCTTCTAGTGTAGCCGTAGTTAGGCCACCACTTCAA
GAACTCTGTAGCACCGCCTACATACCTCGCTCTGCTAATCCTGTTACCAGTGGCTGCTGCCAGTGGCGAT
AAGTCGTGTCTTACCGGGTTGGACTCAAGACGATAGTTACCGGATAAGGCGCAGCGGTCGGGCTGAACGG
GGGGTTCGTGCACACAGCCCAGCTTGGAGCGAACGACCTACACCGAACTGAGATACCTACAGCGTGAGCT
ATGAGAAAGCGCCACGCTTCCCGAAGGGAGAAAGGCGGACAGGTATCCGGTAAGCGGCAGGGTCGGAACA
GGAGAGCGCACGAGGGAGCTTCCAGGGGGAAACGCCTGGTATCTTTATAGTCCTGTCGGGTTTCGCCACC
TCTGACTTGAGCGTCGATTTTTGTGATGCTCGTCAGGGGGGCGGAGCCTATGGAAAAACGCCAGCAACGC
GGCCTTTTTACGGTTCCTGGCCTTTTGCTGGCCTTTTGCTCACATGTTCTTTCCTGCGTTATCCCCTGAT
TCTGTGGATAACCGTATTACCGCCTTTGAGTGAGCTGATACCGCTCGCCGCAGCCGAACGACCGAGCGCA
GCGAGTCAGTGAGCGAGGAAGCGGAAGAGCGCCCAATACGCAAACCGCCTCTCCCCGCGCGTTGGCCGAT
TCATTAATGCAGCTGGCACGACAGGTTTCCCGACTGGAAAGCGGGCAGTGAGCGCAACGCAATTAATGTG
AGTTAGCTCACTCATTAGGCACCCCAGGCTTTACACTTTATGCTTCCGGCTCGTATGTTGTGTGGAATTG
TGAGCGGATAACAATTTCACACAGGAAACAGCTATGACCATGATTACGCCAAGCGCGCAATTAACCCTCA
CTAAAGGGAACAAAAGCTGGAGCTGCAAGCTT
